>Addgene plasmid #56491 | sfGFP-Zyxin-6 | addgene full sequence | sequence record 202797 | Addgene NGS Result
CGTTACATAACTTACGGTAAATGGCCCGCCTGGCTGACCGCCCAACGACCCCCGCCCATTGACGTCAATA
ATGACGTATGTTCCCATAGTAACGCCAATAGGGACTTTCCATTGACGTCAATGGGTGGAGTATTTACGGT
AAACTGCCCACTTGGCAGTACATCAAGTGTATCATATGCCAAGTACGCCCCCTATTGACGTCAATGACGG
TAAATGGCCCGCCTGGCATTATGCCCAGTACATGACCTTATGGGACTTTCCTACTTGGCAGTACATCTAC
GTATTAGTCATCGCTATTACCATGGTGATGCGGTTTTGGCAGTACATCAATGGGCGTGGATAGCGGTTTG
ACTCACGGGGATTTCCAAGTCTCCACCCCATTGACGTCAATGGGAGTTTGTTTTGGCACCAAAATCAACG
GGACTTTCCAAAATGTCGTAACAACTCCGCCCCATTGACGCAAATGGGCGGTAGGCGTGTACGGTGGGAG
GTCTATATAAGCAGAGCTGGTTTAGTGAACCGTCAGATCCGCTAGCGCTACCGGACTCAGATCTCGAGCT
CAAGCTTCGAATTCCATGGCGGCCCCCCGCCCGTCTCCCGCGATCCCCGTTTCGGTCTCGGCTCCGGCTT
TTTACGCCCCGCAGAAGAAGTTCGGCCCTGTGGTGGCCCCAAAGCCCAAAGTGAATCCCTTCCGGCCCAG
GGACAGCGAGCCTCCCCCGGCACCCGGGGCCCAGCGCGCACAGATGGGCCGGGTGGGCGATATTCCCCCG
CCGCCCCCGGAAGACTTTCCCCTGCCTCCACCTCCCCTTGCTGGGGATGGCGACGATGCAGAGGGTGCTC
TGGGAGGTGCCTTCCCGCCGCCCCCTCCCCCGATCGAGGAATCATTTCCCCCTGCGCCTCTGGAGGAGGA
GATCTTCCCTTCCCCGCCGCCTCCTCCGGAGGAGGAGGGAGGGCCTGAGGCCCCCATACCGCCCCCACCA
CAGCCCAGGGAGAAGGTGAGCAGTATTGATTTGGAGATCGACTCTCTGTCCTCACTGCTGGATGACATGA
CCAAGAATGATCCTTTCAAAGCCCGGGTGTCATCTGGATATGTGCCCCCACCAGTGGCCACTCCATTCAG
TTCCAAGTCCAGTACCAAGCCTGCAGCCGGGGGCACAGCACCCCTGCCTCCTTGGAAGTCCCCTTCCAGC
TCCCAGCCTCTGCCCCAGGTTCCGGCTCCGGCTCAGAGCCAGACACAGTTCCATGTTCAGCCCCAGCCCC
AGCCCAAGCCTCAGGTCCAACTCCATGTCCAGTCCCAGACCCAGCCTGTGTCTTTGGCTAACACCCAGCC
CCGAGGGCCCCCAGCCTCATCTCCGGCTCCAGCCCCTAAGTTTTCTCCAGTGACTCCTAAGTTTACTCCT
GTGGCTTCCAAGTTCAGTCCTGGAGCCCCAGGTGGATCTGGGTCACAACCAAATCAAAAATTGGGGCACC
CCGAAGCTCTTTCTGCTGGCACAGGCTCCCCTCAACCTCCCAGCTTCACCTATGCCCAGCAGAGGGAGAA
GCCCCGAGTGCAGGAGAAGCAGCACCCCGTGCCCCCACCGGCTCAGAACCAAAACCAGGTGCGCTCCCCT
GGGGCCCCAGGGCCCCTGACTCTGAAGGAGGTGGAGGAGCTGGAGCAGCTGACCCAGCAGCTAATGCAGG
ACATGGAGCATCCTCAGAGGCAGAATGTGGCTGTCAACGAACTCTGCGGCCGATGCCATCAACCCCTGGC
CCGGGCGCAGCCAGCCGTCCGCGCTCTAGGGCAGCTGTTCCACATCGCCTGCTTCACCTGCCACCAGTGT
GCGCAGCAGCTCCAGGGCCAGCAGTTCTACAGTCTGGAGGGGGCGCCGTACTGCGAGGGCTGTTACACTG
ACACCCTGGAGAAGTGTAACACCTGCGGGGAGCCCATCACTGACCGCATGCTGAGGGCCACGGGCAAGGC
CTATCACCCGCACTGCTTCACCTGTGTGGTCTGCGCCCGCCCCCTGGAGGGCACCTCCTTCATCGTGGAC
CAGGCCAACCGGCCCCACTGTGTCCCCGACTACCACAAGCAGTACGCCCCGAGGTGCTCCGTCTGCTCTG
AGCCCATCATGCCTGAGCCTGGCCGAGATGAGACTGTGCGAGTGGTCGCCCTGGACAAGAACTTCCACAT
GAAGTGTTACAAGTGTGAGGACTGCGGGAAGCCCCTGTCGATTGAGGCAGATGACAATGGCTGCTTCCCC
CTGGACGGTCACGTGCTCTGTCGGAAGTGCCACACTGCTAGAGCCCAGACGGATCCACCGGTCGCCACCA
TGGTGAGCAAGGGCGAGGAGCTGTTCACCGGGGTGGTGCCCATCCTGGTCGAGCTGGACGGCGACGTAAA
CGGCCACAAGTTCAGCGTGCGCGGCGAGGGCGAGGGCGATGCCACCAACGGCAAGCTGACCCTGAAGTTC
ATCTGCACCACCGGCAAGCTGCCCGTGCCCTGGCCCACCCTCGTGACCACCCTGACCTACGGCGTGCAGT
GCTTCAGCCGCTACCCCGACCACATGAAGCGCCACGACTTCTTCAAGTCCGCCATGCCCGAAGGCTACGT
CCAGGAGCGCACCATCAGCTTCAAGGACGACGGCACCTACAAGACCCGCGCCGAGGTGAAGTTCGAGGGC
GACACCCTGGTGAACCGCATCGAGCTGAAGGGCATCGACTTCAAGGAGGACGGCAACATCCTGGGGCACA
AGCTGGAGTACAACTTCAACAGCCACAACGTCTATATCACCGCCGACAAGCAGAAGAACGGCATCAAGGC
CAACTTCAAGATCCGCCACAACGTGGAGGACGGCAGCGTGCAGCTCGCCGACCACTACCAGCAGAACACC
CCCATCGGCGACGGCCCCGTGCTGCTGCCCGACAACCACTACCTGAGCACCCAGTCCGTGCTGAGCAAAG
ACCCCAACGAGAAGCGCGATCACATGGTCCTGCTGGAGTTCGTGACCGCCGCCGGGATCACTCACGGCAT
GGACGAGCTGTACAAGTAAGCGGCCGCGACTCTAGATCATAATCAGCCATACCACATTTGTAGAGGTTTT
ACTTGCTTTAAAAAACCTCCCACACCTCCCCCTGAACCTGAAACATAAAATGAATGCAATTGTTGTTGTT
AACTTGTTTATTGCAGCTTATAATGGTTACAAATAAAGCAATAGCATCACAAATTTCACAAATAAAGCAT
TTTTTTCACTGCATTCTAGTTGTGGTTTGTCCAAACTCATCAATGTATCTTAAGGCGTAAATTGTAAGCG
TTAATATTTTGTTAAAATTCGCGTTAAATTTTTGTTAAATCAGCTCATTTTTTAACCAATAGGCCGAAAT
CGGCAAAATCCCTTATAAATCAAAAGAATAGACCGAGATAGGGT
[37 nt withheld, positions 3405-3441]
AAAGAACGTGGACTCCAACGTCAAAGG
[49 nt withheld, positions 3469-3517]
T
[91 nt withheld, positions 3519-3609]
G
[124 nt withheld, positions 3611-3734]
CAGGTGGCACTTTTCGGGGAAATGTGCGCGGAACCCCTATTTGTTTATTTTTCTAAATACATTCAAATAT
GTATCCGCTCATGAGACAATAACCCTGATAAATGCTTCAATAATATTGAAAAAGGAAGAGTCCTGAGGCG
GAAAGAACCAGCTGTGGAATGTGTGTCAGTTAGGGTGTGGAAAGTCCCCAGGCTCCCCAGCAGGCAGAAG
TATGCAAAGCATGCATCTCAATTAGTCAGCAACCAGGTGTGGAAAGTCCCCAGGCTCCCCAGCAGGCAGA
AGTATGCAAAGCATGCATCTCAATTAGTCAGCAACCATAGTCCCGCCCCTAACTCCGCCCATCCCGCCCC
TAACTCCGCCCAGTTCCGCCCATTCTCCGCCCCATGGCTGACTAATTTTTTTTATTTATGCAGAGGCCGA
GGCCGCCTCGGCCTCTGAGCTATTCCAGAAGTAGTGAGGAGGCTTTTTTGGAGGCCTAGGCTTTTGCAAA
GATCGATCAAGAGACAGGATGAGGATCGTTTCGCATGATTGAACAAGATGGATTGCACGCAGGTTCTCCG
GCCGCTTGGGTGGAGAGGCTATTCGGCTATGACTGGGCACAACAGACAATCGGCTGCTCTGATGCCGCCG
TGTTCCGGCTGTCAGCGCAGGGGCGCCCGGTTCTTTTTGTCAAGACCGACCTGTCCGGTGCCCTGAATGA
ACTGCAAGACGAGGCAGCGCGGCTATCGTGGCTGGCCACGACGGGCGTTCCTTGCGCAGCTGTGCTCGAC
GTTGTCACTGAAGCGGGAAGGGACTGGCTGCTATTGGGCGAAGTGCCGGGGCAGGATCTCCTGTCATCTC
ACCTTGCTCCTGCCGAGAAAGTATCCATCATGGCTGATGCAATGCGGCGGCTGCATACGCTTGATCCGGC
TACCTGCCCATTCGACCACCAAGCGAAACATCGCATCGAGCGAGCACGTACTCGGATGGAAGCCGGTCTT
GTCGATCAGGATGATCTGGACGAAGAGCATCAGGGGCTCGCGCCAGCCGAACTGTTCGCCAGGCTCAAGG
CGAGCATGCCCGACGGCGAGGATCTCGTCGTGACCCATGGCGATGCCTGCTTGCCGAATATCATGGTGGA
AAATGGCCGCTTTTCTGGATTCATCGACTGTGGCCGGCTGGGTGTGGCGGACCGCTATCAGGACATAGCG
TTGGCTACCCGTGATATTGCTGAAGAGCTTGGCGGCGAATGGGCTGACCGCTTCCTCGTGCTTTACGGTA
TCGCCGCTCCCGATTCGCAGCGCATCGCCTTCTATCGCCTTCTTGACGAGTTCTTCTGAGCGGGACTCTG
GGGTTCGAAATGACCGACCAAGCGACGCCCAACCTGCCATCACGAGATTTCGATTCCACCGCCGCCTTCT
ATGAAAGGTTGGGCTTCGGAATCGTTTTCCGGGACGCCGGCTGGATGATCCTCCAGCGCGGGGATCTCAT
GCTGGAGTTCTTCGCCCACCCTAGGGGGAGGCTAACTGAAACACGGAAGGAGACAATACCGGAAGGAACC
CGCGCTATGACGGCAATAAAAAGACAGAATAAAACGCACGGTGTTGGGTCGTTTGTTCATAAACGCGGGG
TTCGGTCCCAGGGCTGGCACTCTGTCGATACCCCACCGAGACCCCATTGGGGCCAATACGCCCGCGTTTC
TTCCTTTTCCCCACCCCACCCCCCAAGTTCGGGTGAAGGCCCAGGGCTCGCAGCCAACGTCGGGGCGGCA
GGCCCTGCCATAGCCTCAGGTTACTCATATATACTTTAGATTGATTTAAAACTTCATTTTTAATTTAAAA
GGATCTAGGTGAAGATCCTTTTTGATAATCTCATGACCAAAATCCCTTAACGTGAGTTTTCGTTCCACTG
AGCGTCAGACCCCGTAGAAAAGATCAAAGGATCTTCTTGAGATCCTTTTTTTCTGCGCGTAATCTGCTGC
TTGCAAACAAAAAAACCACCGCTACCAGCGGTGGTTTGTTTGCCGGATCAAGAGCTACCAACTCTTTTTC
CGAAGGTAACTGGCTTCAGCAGAGCGCAGATACCAAATACTGTTCTTCTAGTGTAGCCGTAGTTAGGCCA
CCACTTCAAGAACTCTGTAGCACCGCCTACATACCTCGCTCTGCTAATCCTGTTACCAGTGGCTGCTGCC
AGTGGCGATAAGTCGTGTCTTACCGGGTTGGACTCAAGACGATAGTTACCGGATAAGGCGCAGCGGTCGG
GCTGAACGGGGGGTTCGTGCACACAGCCCAGCTTGGAGCGAACGACCTACACCGAACTGAGATACCTACA
GCGTGAGCTATGAGAAAGCGCCACGCTTCCCGAAGGGAGAAAGGCGGACAGGTATCCGGTAAGCGGCAGG
GTCGGAACAGGAGAGCGCACGAGGGAGCTTCCAGGGGGAAACGCCTGGTATCTTTATAGTCCTGTCGGGT
TTCGCCACCTCTGACTTGAGCGTCGATTTTTGTGATGCTCGTCAGGGGGGCGGAGCCTATGGAAAAACGC
CAGCAACGCGGCCTTTTTACGGTTCCTGGCCTTTTGCTGGCCTTTTGCTCACATGTTCTTTCCTGCGTTA
TCCCCTGATTCTGTGGATAACCGTATTACCGCCATGCATTAGTTATTAATAGTAATCAATTACGGGGTCA
TTAGTTCATAGCCCATATATGGAGTTCCG
Features (pLannotate 1.2.2; 16 found; start..end, strand, type, name):
      1..304     +  enhancer       CMV enhancer: human cytomegalovirus immediate early enhancer
    305..508     +  promoter       CMV promoter: human cytomegalovirus (CMV) immediate early promoter
    531..574     +  misc_feature   MCS (fragment): multiple cloning site
    576..2291    +  CDS            ZYX: ZYX_HUMAN - Experimental evidence at protein level: Swiss-Prot protein existence level 1. Adhesion plaque protein. Binds alpha-actinin and the CRP protein. Important for targeting TES and ENA/VASP family members to focal adhesions and for the formation of actin-rich structures. May be a component of a signal transduction pathway that mediates adhesion- stimulated changes in gene expression (By similarity). From Homo sapiens (Human).
   2310..3029    +  CDS            superfolder GFP: GFP variant that folds robustly even when fused to poorly folded proteins (Pédelacq et al., 2006) mammalian codon-optimized
   3045..3128    +  CDS            large T antigen (fragment): large T antigen from SV40 (simian virus 40)
   3151..3272    +  polyA_signal   SV40 poly(A) signal: SV40 polyadenylation signal
   3306..3734    -  rep_origin     f1 ori (sequence partly withheld): f1 bacteriophage origin of replication; arrow indicates direction of (+) strand synthesis
   3761..3865    +  promoter       AmpR promoter: bla
   3867..4224    +  promoter       SV40 promoter: SV40 enhancer and early promoter
   4259..5053    +  CDS            NeoR/KanR: aminoglycoside phosphotransferase from Tn5; aph(3')-II (or nptII); confers resistance to neomycin, kanamycin, and G418 (Geneticin®)
   5074..5226    +  CDS            ble (fragment): BLE_KLEPN - Experimental evidence at protein level: Swiss-Prot protein existence level 1. Binding protein with a strong affinity to the bleomycin family of antibiotics. Binds to CL990; an antimitotic-antibiotic compound. From Klebsiella pneumoniae.
   5285..5332    +  polyA_signal   HSV TK poly(A) signal: herpes simplex virus thymidine kinase polyadenylation signal (Cole and Stacy, 1985)
   5423..5439    -  polyA_signal   bGH poly(A) signal (fragment): bovine growth hormone polyadenylation signal
   5661..6249    +  rep_origin     ori: high-copy-number ColE1/pMB1/pBR322/pUC origin of replication
   6364..6423    +  enhancer       CMV enhancer (fragment): human cytomegalovirus immediate early enhancer
