[The description below was written by a language model from this plasmid's Addgene catalogue record and pLannotate feature annotations shown in this document.]
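Description:
sfGFP-Zyxin-6 is a mammalian expression plasmid that produces human zyxin (ZYX) fused to superfolder GFP, built on an sfGFP backbone of the N1-style layout in which the fluorescent protein lies downstream of the cloning site. The sequenced record is 6,423 nt. It is maintained in E. coli through a high-copy ColE1/pUC-type origin and selected with kanamycin. An f1 phage origin is also present. A single NeoR/KanR (Tn5 aminoglycoside phosphotransferase) gene provides both selections: a bacterial bla-type promoter drives it for kanamycin resistance, and the adjacent SV40 enhancer/early promoter drives it in mammalian cells for G418 selection, with an HSV TK polyadenylation signal terminating the cassette. Short annotated fragments (ble, bGH poly(A), SV40 large T antigen) appear to be partial matches to backbone sequence rather than functional elements.

The expression unit consists of the human CMV immediate-early enhancer and promoter, a residual multiple cloning site, the ZYX coding sequence, a short linker gap, the mammalian codon-optimized superfolder GFP coding sequence, and an SV40 poly(A) signal. The reporter therefore sits at the C terminus of zyxin, consistent with the catalogue entry. The "6" in the name likely refers to the linker length, though the record does not say so explicitly. Zyxin is an adhesion plaque protein that binds alpha-actinin and helps recruit ENA/VASP family members, so the fusion serves as a fluorescent marker of focal adhesions. Superfolder GFP folds robustly even in fusions. The recorded excitation and emission maxima are 485 and 507 nm. The construct suits imaging of focal adhesion localization and dynamics in transfected mammalian cells, with stable lines possible through G418 selection.
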