Addgene plasmid #56491: sfGFP-Zyxin-6
Purpose: Localization: Focal Adhesions, Excitation: 485, Emission: 507
Depositing lab: Michael Davidson. Depositing organization: Florida State University, Tallahassee.
Backbone
  Vector backbone: sfGFP
  Backbone size w/o insert (bp): 4750
  Vector type: Mammalian Expression
  Selectable markers: Neomycin (select with G418)
Growth in bacteria
  Bacterial resistance: Kanamycin, 50 μg/mL
  Growth temperature: 37°C
  Growth strain: DH5alpha
  Copy number: High Copy
Gene/Insert
  Gene/Insert name: Zyxin
  Species: H. sapiens (human)
  Entrez Gene: ZYX (a.k.a. ESP-2, HED-2)
  Promoter: CMV
  Tag / fusion protein: sfGFP (C terminal on backbone)
  Cloning method: Unknown
  Sequencing primers: 5′ CMV-F; 3′ SV40pA-R
Terms and licenses: Academic/Nonprofit Terms; Industry Terms
Depositor comments: . Excitation = 485; Emission = 507
How to cite: sfGFP-Zyxin-6 was a gift from Michael Davidson (Addgene plasmid # 56491 ; http://n2t.net/addgene:56491 ; RRID:Addgene_56491)
