>Addgene plasmid #56491 | sfGFP-Zyxin-6 | depositor partial sequence | sequence record 87385 | insert sequence
GCTAGCGCTACCGGACTCAGATCTCGAGCTCAAGCTTCGAATTCCATGGCGGCCCCCCGCCCGTCTCCCG
CGATCCCCGTTTCGGTCTCGGCTCCGGCTTTTTACGCCCCGCAGAAGAAGTTCGGCCCTGTGGTGGCCCC
AAAGCCCAAAGTGAATCCCTTCCGGCCCAGGGACAGCGAGCCTCCCCCGGCACCCGGGGCCCAGCGCGCA
CAGATGGGCCGGGTGGGCGATATTCCCCCGCCGCCCCCGGAAGACTTTCCCCTGCCTCCACCTCCCCTTG
CTGGGGATGGCGACGATGCAGAGGGTGCTCTGGGAGGTGCCTTCCCGCCGCCCCCTCCCCCGATCGAGGA
ATCATTTCCCCCTGCGCCTCTGGAGGAGGAGATCTTCCCTTCCCCGCCGCCTCCTCCGGAGGAGGAGGGA
GGGCCTGAGGCCCCCATACCGCCCCCACCACAGCCCAGGGAGAAGGTGAGCAGTATTGATTTGGAGATCG
ACTCTCTGTCCTCACTGCTGGATGACATGACCAAGAATGATCCTTTCAAAGCCCGGGTGTCATCTGGATA
TGTGCCCCCACCAGTGGCCACTCCATTCAGTTCCAAGTCCAGTACCAAGCCTGCAGCCGGGGGCACAGCA
CCCCTGCCTCCTTGGAAGTCCCCTTCCAGCTCCCAGCCTCTGCCCCAGGTTCCGGCTCCGGCTCAGAGCC
AGACACAGTTCCATGTTCAGCCCCAGCCCCAGCCCAAGCCTCAGGTCCAACTCCATGTCCAGTCCCAGAC
CCAGCCTGTGTCTTTGGCTAACACCCAGCCCCGAGGGCCCCCAGCCTCATCTCCGGCTCCAGCCCCTAAG
TTTTCTCCAGTGACTCCTAAGTTTACTCCTGTGGCTTCCAAGTTCAGTCCTGGAGCCCCAGGTGGATCTG
GGTCACAACCAAATCAAAAATTGGGGCACCCCGAAGCTCTTTCTGCTGGCACAGGCTCCCCTCAACCTCC
CAGCTTCACCTATGCCCAGCAGAGGGAGAAGCCCCGAGTGCAGGAGAAGCAGCACCCCGTGCCCCCACCG
GCTCAGAACCAAAACCAGGTGCGCTCCCCTGGGGCCCCAGGGCCCCTGACTCTGAAGGAGGTGGAGGAGC
TGGAGCAGCTGACCCAGCAGCTAATGCAGGACATGGAGCATCCTCAGAGGCAGAATGTGGCTGTCAACGA
ACTCTGCGGCCGATGCCATCAACCCCTGGCCCGGGCGCAGCCAGCCGTCCGCGCTCTAGGGCAGCTGTTC
CACATCGCCTGCTTCACCTGCCACCAGTGTGCGCAGCAGCTCCAGGGCCAGCAGTTCTACAGTCTGGAGG
GGGCGCCGTACTGCGAGGGCTGTTACACTGACACCCTGGAGAAGTGTAACACCTGCGGGGAGCCCATCAC
TGACCGCATGCTGAGGGCCACGGGCAAGGCCTATCACCCGCACTGCTTCACCTGTGTGGTCTGCGCCCGC
CCCCTGGAGGGCACCTCCTTCATCGTGGACCAGGCCAACCGGCCCCACTGTGTCCCCGACTACCACAAGC
AGTACGCCCCGAGGTGCTCCGTCTGCTCTGAGCCCATCATGCCTGAGCCTGGCCGAGATGAGACTGTGCG
AGTGGTCGCCCTGGACAAGAACTTCCACATGAAGTGTTACAAGTGTGAGGACTGCGGGAAGCCCCTGTCG
ATTGAGGCAGATGACAATGGCTGCTTCCCCCTGGACGGTCACGTGCTCTGTCGGAAGTGCCACACTGCTA
GAGCCCAGACGGATCCACCGGTCGCCACCATGGTGAGCAAGGGCGAGGAGCTGTTCACCGGGGTGGTGCC
CATCCTGGTCGAGCTGGACGGCGACGTAAACGGCCACAAGTTCAGCGTGCGCGGCGAGGGCGAGGGCGAT
GCCACCAACGGCAAGCTGACCCTGAAGTTCATCTGCACCACCGGCAAGCTGCCCGTGCCCTGGCCCACCC
TCGTGACCACCCTGACCTACGGCGTGCAGTGCTTCAGCCGCTACCCCGACCACATGAAGCGCCACGACTT
CTTCAAGTCCGCCATGCCCGAAGGCTACGTCCAGGAGCGCACCATCAGCTTCAAGGACGACGGCACCTAC
AAGACCCGCGCCGAGGTGAAGTTCGAGGGCGACACCCTGGTGAACCGCATCGAGCTGAAGGGCATCGACT
TCAAGGAGGACGGCAACATCCTGGGGCACAAGCTGGAGTACAACTTCAACAGCCACAACGTCTATATCAC
CGCCGACAAGCAGAAGAACGGCATCAAGGCCAACTTCAAGATCCGCCACAACGTGGAGGACGGCAGCGTG
CAGCTCGCCGACCACTACCAGCAGAACACCCCCATCGGCGACGGCCCCGTGCTGCTGCCCGACAACCACT
ACCTGAGCACCCAGTCCGTGCTGAGCAAAGACCCCAACGAGAAGCGCGATCACATGGTCCTGCTGGAGTT
CGTGACCGCCGCCGGGATCACTCACGGCATGGACGAGCTGTACAAGTAAGCGGCCGCGACTCTAGATCAT
AATCAGCCATACCACATT
